Addgene plasmid #10803: pSUPER.PKCzeta.RNAi
Depositing lab: Alex Toker. Depositing organization: Beth Israel Deaconess Medical Center. Publication: Protein kinase Cdelta selectively regulates protein kinase D-dependent activation of NF-kappaB in oxidative stress signaling. Storz P, Doppler H, Toker A. Mol Cell Biol. 2004 Apr . 24(7):2614-26. 10.1128/MCB.24.7.2614-2626.2004 PubMed 15024053.
Backbone
  Vector backbone: pSUPER
  Backbone size w/o insert (bp): 3176
  Vector type: Mammalian Expression, RNAi
Growth in bacteria
  Bacterial resistance: Ampicillin, 100 μg/mL
  Growth temperature: 37°C
  Growth strain: DH5alpha
  Copy number: High Copy
Gene/Insert
  Gene/Insert name: PKC zeta RNAi (alt name: PKC zeta)
  Species: H. sapiens (human)
  Insert size (bp): 64
  Entrez Gene: PRKCZ (a.k.a. PKC-ZETA, PKC2)
  Cloning method: Restriction Enzyme; 5′ cloning site BglII (not destroyed); 3′ cloning site HindIII (not destroyed)
  Sequencing primers: 5′ T7; 3′ M13R
Terms and licenses: Academic/Nonprofit Terms; Industry Terms: Not Available to Industry
Depositor comments: Constructed by ligation of the following oligonucleotide pairs to pSUPER: 5'-GATCCCCGAT GGAGGAAGCT GTACCGTTCA AGAGACGGTA CAGCTTCCTC CATCTTTTTG GAAA-3' and 5'-AGCTTTTCCA AAAAGATGGA GGAAGCTGTA CCGTCTCTTG AACGGTACAG CTTCCTCCAT CGGG-3'.
How to cite: pSUPER.PKCzeta.RNAi was a gift from Alex Toker (Addgene plasmid # 10803 ; http://n2t.net/addgene:10803 ; RRID:Addgene_10803)
