[The description below was written by a language model from this plasmid's Addgene catalogue record.]
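Description:
pSUPER.PKCzeta.RNAi is a mammalian RNA interference plasmid built on the pSUPER backbone (3176 bp without insert) and designed to knock down human protein kinase C zeta (PRKCZ). It is propagated in E. coli as a high-copy plasmid under ampicillin selection. The record lists no mammalian selection marker, so it appears suited mainly to transient transfection rather than drug-selected stable lines.

The payload is a 64 bp insert made by annealing a complementary pair of synthetic oligonucleotides and ligating them between the BglII and HindIII sites of the vector. The record lists the 5′ BglII site as not destroyed. The oligonucleotide follows the standard pSUPER design: a short target sequence from the PRKCZ transcript in sense orientation, a short loop spacer, the reverse complement of the same target, and a run of thymidines that acts as a transcription terminator. The transcript folds into a short hairpin RNA, which the cellular RNAi machinery processes into an siRNA directed against PKC zeta mRNA. The record does not name the promoter. The pSUPER system is generally known to drive hairpin expression from the RNA polymerase III H1 promoter, which is consistent with the poly-T terminator in the insert. T7 and M13 reverse primer sites flank the cloning region and allow sequence verification of the hairpin.

The associated publication concerns PKC isoform-specific regulation of protein kinase D and NF-kappaB activation during oxidative stress signalling. This suggests the construct was used to silence endogenous PKC zeta in human cells so that its contribution could be distinguished from that of other PKC isoforms.
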