>Addgene plasmid #10803 | pSUPER.PKCzeta.RNAi | addgene partial sequence | sequence record 17734 | 10803 with T7
TGCAGGAATTCGAACGCTGACGTCATCAACCCGCTCCAAGGAATCGCGGGCCCAGTGTCACTAGGCGGGA
ACACCCAGCGCGCGTGCCCCCTGCAGGAAGATGGCTGTGAGGGACAGGGGAGTGGCGCCCTGCAATATTT
GCATGTCGTTATGTGTTCTGGGAAATCACCATAAACGTGAAATGTCTTTGGATTTGGGAATCTTATAAGT
TCTGTATGAGACCACAGATCCCCGATGGAGGAAGCTGTACCGTTCAAGAGACGGTACAGCTTCCTCNNNC
TTTTTGGAAAAGCTTATCGATACCGTCGACCTCGAGGGGGGGCC
